LOCUS       Exported 6827 bp ds-DNA circular SYN 13-MAY-2021
DEFINITION  CRISPR donor plasmid to tag human transcription factor TBPL1 with
            GFP.
ACCESSION   .
VERSION     .
KEYWORDS    pTBPL1-donor
SOURCE      synthetic DNA construct
  ORGANISM  synthetic DNA construct
REFERENCE   1 (bases 1 to 6827)
  TITLE     White lab ENCODE plasmids to tag human transcription factors with
            GFP
REFERENCE   2 (bases 1 to 6827)
  AUTHORS   .
  TITLE     Direct Submission
  JOURNAL   Exported May 13, 2021 from SnapGene Server 1.1.58
            http://www.snapgene.com
FEATURES             Location/Qualifiers
     source          1..6827
                     /organism="synthetic DNA construct"
                     /mol_type="other DNA"
     primer_bind     complement(19..36)
                     /label=M13 Forward
                     /note="In lacZ gene. Also called M13-F20 or M13 (-21)
                     Forward"
     primer_bind     complement(19..35)
                     /label=M13 fwd
                     /note="common sequencing primer, one of multiple similar
                     variants"
     primer_bind     complement(28..50)
                     /label=M13/pUC Forward
                     /note="In lacZ gene"
     primer_bind     complement(244..263)
                     /label=pRS-marker
                     /note="pRS vectors, use to sequence yeast selectable
                     marker"
     primer_bind     363..385
                     /label=pGEX 3'
                     /note="pGEX vectors, reverse primer"
     primer_bind     complement(423..441)
                     /label=pBRforEco
                     /note="pBR322 vectors, upsteam of EcoRI site, forward
                     primer"
     promoter        509..613
                     /gene="bla"
                     /label=AmpR promoter
     CDS             614..1474
                     /codon_start=1
                     /gene="bla"
                     /product="beta-lactamase"
                     /label=AmpR
                     /note="confers resistance to ampicillin, carbenicillin, and
                     related antibiotics"
                     /translation="MSIQHFRVALIPFFAAFCLPVFAHPETLVKVKDAEDQLGARVGYI
                     ELDLNSGKILESFRPEERFPMMSTFKVLLCGAVLSRIDAGQEQLGRRIHYSQNDLVEYS
                     PVTEKHLTDGMTVRELCSAAITMSDNTAANLLLTTIGGPKELTAFLHNMGDHVTRLDRW
                     EPELNEAIPNDERDTTMPVAMATTLRKLLTGELLTLASRQQLIDWMEADKVAGPLLRSA
                     LPAGWFIADKSGAGERGSRGIIAALGPDGKPSRIVVIYTTGSQATMDERNRQIAEIGAS
                     LIKHW"
     primer_bind     complement(832..851)
                     /label=Amp-R
                     /note="Ampicillin resistance gene, reverse primer"
     rep_origin      1645..2233
                     /direction=RIGHT
                     /label=ori
                     /note="high-copy-number ColE1/pMB1/pBR322/pUC origin of
                     replication"
     primer_bind     2134..2153
                     /label=pBR322ori-F
                     /note="pBR322 origin, forward primer"
     primer_bind     2387..2404
                     /label=L4440
                     /note="L4440 vector, forward primer"
     protein_bind    2521..2542
                     /label=CAP binding site
                     /bound_moiety="E. coli catabolite activator protein"
                     /note="CAP binding activates transcription in the presence
                     of cAMP."
     promoter        2557..2587
                     /label=lac promoter
                     /note="promoter for the E. coli lac operon"
     protein_bind    2595..2611
                     /label=lac operator
                     /bound_moiety="lac repressor encoded by lacI"
                     /note="The lac repressor binds to the lac operator to
                     inhibit transcription in E. coli. This inhibition can be
                     relieved by adding lactose or
                     isopropyl-beta-D-thiogalactopyranoside (IPTG)."
     primer_bind     2600..2622
                     /label=M13/pUC Reverse
                     /note="In lacZ gene"
     primer_bind     2619..2635
                     /label=M13 rev
                     /note="common sequencing primer, one of multiple similar
                     variants"
     primer_bind     2619..2635
                     /label=M13 Reverse
                     /note="In lacZ gene. Also called M13-rev"
     CDS             3543..3563
                     /codon_start=1
                     /product="tobacco etch virus (TEV) protease recognition and
                     cleavage site"
                     /label=TEV site
                     /translation="ENLYFQG"
     CDS             3576..3620
                     /codon_start=1
                     /product="affinity and epitope tag derived from pancreatic
                     ribonuclease A"
                     /label=S-Tag
                     /translation="KETAAAKFERQHMDS"
     CDS             3660..3683
                     /codon_start=1
                     /product="recognition and cleavage site for human
                     rhinovirus 3C and PreScission proteases"
                     /label=HRV 3C site
                     /translation="LEVLFQGP"
     CDS             3711..4430
                     /codon_start=1
                     /product="the original enhanced GFP (Yang et al., 1996)"
                     /label=EGFP
                     /note="mammalian codon-optimized"
                     /translation="MVSKGEELFTGVVPILVELDGDVNGHKFSVSGEGEGDATYGKLTL
                     KFICTTGKLPVPWPTLVTTLTYGVQCFSRYPDHMKQHDFFKSAMPEGYVQERTIFFKDD
                     GNYKTRAEVKFEGDTLVNRIELKGIDFKEDGNILGHKLEYNYNSHNVYIMADKQKNGIK
                     VNFKIRHNIEDGSVQLADHYQQNTPIGDGPVLLPDNHYLSTQSALSKDPNEKRDHMVLK
                     EFVTAAGITLGMDELYK"
     primer_bind     complement(3756..3777)
                     /label=EGFP-N
                     /note="EGFP, reverse primer"
     primer_bind     complement(4017..4036)
                     /label=EXFP-R
                     /note="For distinguishing EGFP variants, reverse primer"
     misc_feature    4468..5053
                     /label=IRES2
                     /note="internal ribosome entry site (IRES) of the
                     encephalomyocarditis virus (EMCV)"
     primer_bind     complement(4634..4651)
                     /label=IRES reverse
                     /note="IRES internal ribosome entry site, reverse primer.
                     Also called pCDH-rev"
     primer_bind     4861..4880
                     /label=IRES-F
                     /note="IRES internal ribosome entry site, forward primer"
     CDS             5135..5938
                     /codon_start=1
                     /gene="aph(3')-II (or nptII)"
                     /product="aminoglycoside phosphotransferase from Tn5"
                     /label=NeoR/KanR
                     /note="confers resistance to neomycin, kanamycin, and G418
                     (Geneticin(R))"
                     /translation="MGSAIEQDGLHAGSPAAWVERLFGYDWAQQTIGCSDAAVFRLSAQ
                     GRPVLFVKTDLSGALNELQDEAARLSWLATTGVPCAAVLDVVTEAGRDWLLLGEVPGQD
                     LLSSHLAPAEKVSIMADAMRRLHTLDPATCPFDHQAKHRIERARTRMEAGLVDQDDLDE
                     EHQGLAPAELFARLKARMPDGEDLVVTHGDACLPNIMVENGRFSGFIDCGRLGVADRYQ
                     DIALATRDIAEELGGEWADRFLVLYGIAAPDSQRIAFYRLLDEFF"
     primer_bind     complement(5198..5217)
                     /label=Neo-R
                     /note="Neomycin resistance gene, reverse primer"
     primer_bind     5808..5827
                     /label=Neo-F
                     /note="Neomycin resistance gene, forward primer"
ORIGIN
        1 ggtaccgagc tcgaattcac tggccgtcgt tttacaacgt cgtgactggg aaaaccctgg
       61 cgttacccaa cttaatcgcc ttgcagcaca tccccctttc gccagctggc gtaatagcga
      121 agaggcccgc accgatcgcc cttcccaaca gttgcgcagc ctgaatggcg aatggcgcct
      181 gatgcggtat tttctcctta cgcatctgtg cggtatttca caccgcatat ggtgcactct
      241 cagtacaatc tgctctgatg ccgcatagtt aagccagccc cgacacccgc caacacccgc
      301 tgacgcgccc tgacgggctt gtctgctccc ggcatccgct tacagacaag ctgtgaccgt
      361 ctccgggagc tgcatgtgtc agaggttttc accgtcatca ccgaaacgcg cgagacgaaa
      421 gggcctcgtg atacgcctat ttttataggt taatgtcatg ataataatgg tttcttagac
      481 gtcaggtggc acttttcggg gaaatgtgcg cggaacccct atttgtttat ttttctaaat
      541 acattcaaat atgtatccgc tcatgagaca ataaccctga taaatgcttc aataatattg
      601 aaaaaggaag agtatgagta ttcaacattt ccgtgtcgcc cttattccct tttttgcggc
      661 attttgcctt cctgtttttg ctcacccaga aacgctggtg aaagtaaaag atgctgaaga
      721 tcagttgggt gcacgagtgg gttacatcga actggatctc aacagcggta agatccttga
      781 gagttttcgc cccgaagaac gttttccaat gatgagcact tttaaagttc tgctatgtgg
      841 cgcggtatta tcccgtattg acgccgggca agagcaactc ggtcgccgca tacactattc
      901 tcagaatgac ttggttgagt actcaccagt cacagaaaag catcttacgg atggcatgac
      961 agtaagagaa ttatgcagtg ctgccataac catgagtgat aacactgcgg ccaacttact
     1021 tctgacaacg atcggaggac cgaaggagct aaccgctttt ttgcacaaca tgggggatca
     1081 tgtaactcgc cttgatcgtt gggaaccgga gctgaatgaa gccataccaa acgacgagcg
     1141 tgacaccacg atgcctgtag caatggcaac aacgttgcgc aaactattaa ctggcgaact
     1201 acttactcta gcttcccggc aacaattaat agactggatg gaggcggata aagttgcagg
     1261 accacttctg cgctcggccc ttccggctgg ctggtttatt gctgataaat ctggagccgg
     1321 tgagcgtggg tctcgcggta tcattgcagc actggggcca gatggtaagc cctcccgtat
     1381 cgtagttatc tacacgacgg ggagtcaggc aactatggat gaacgaaata gacagatcgc
     1441 tgagataggt gcctcactga ttaagcattg gtaactgtca gaccaagttt actcatatat
     1501 actttagatt gatttaaaac ttcattttta atttaaaagg atctaggtga agatcctttt
     1561 tgataatctc atgaccaaaa tcccttaacg tgagttttcg ttccactgag cgtcagaccc
     1621 cgtagaaaag atcaaaggat cttcttgaga tccttttttt ctgcgcgtaa tctgctgctt
     1681 gcaaacaaaa aaaccaccgc taccagcggt ggtttgtttg ccggatcaag agctaccaac
     1741 tctttttccg aaggtaactg gcttcagcag agcgcagata ccaaatactg ttcttctagt
     1801 gtagccgtag ttaggccacc acttcaagaa ctctgtagca ccgcctacat acctcgctct
     1861 gctaatcctg ttaccagtgg ctgctgccag tggcgataag tcgtgtctta ccgggttgga
     1921 ctcaagacga tagttaccgg ataaggcgca gcggtcgggc tgaacggggg gttcgtgcac
     1981 acagcccagc ttggagcgaa cgacctacac cgaactgaga tacctacagc gtgagctatg
     2041 agaaagcgcc acgcttcccg aagggagaaa ggcggacagg tatccggtaa gcggcagggt
     2101 cggaacagga gagcgcacga gggagcttcc agggggaaac gcctggtatc tttatagtcc
     2161 tgtcgggttt cgccacctct gacttgagcg tcgatttttg tgatgctcgt caggggggcg
     2221 gagcctatgg aaaaacgcca gcaacgcggc ctttttacgg ttcctggcct tttgctggcc
     2281 ttttgctcac atgttctttc ctgcgttatc ccctgattct gtggataacc gtattaccgc
     2341 ctttgagtga gctgataccg ctcgccgcag ccgaacgacc gagcgcagcg agtcagtgag
     2401 cgaggaagcg gaagagcgcc caatacgcaa accgcctctc cccgcgcgtt ggccgattca
     2461 ttaatgcagc tggcacgaca ggtttcccga ctggaaagcg ggcagtgagc gcaacgcaat
     2521 taatgtgagt tagctcactc attaggcacc ccaggcttta cactttatgc ttccggctcg
     2581 tatgttgtgt ggaattgtga gcggataaca atttcacaca ggaaacagct atgaccatga
     2641 ttacgccaag cttaggatgt gtggttagga ctttcagaga gtttacagtg ggtggatttg
     2701 ttagtttcct gggtctttca aaagaggtta agtgtgtatt ggtgaagcca tttttattca
     2761 aaattttatg agaatagttt tcattgtcct tttttatgtt tctttttagc gatttaaatg
     2821 aaagattaca tttttataaa gttgttcaag aattagcata atgcatggtc acctcgtagc
     2881 cttgtgcttt ttttgttttc tattgacttg tatacgctct gagggtgaaa tgaccagatt
     2941 ggtaataaat atgtggatac ccagtggtgg taaatctgtg gggattttta aaccagcatt
     3001 ctggtttccc aacattttgg tagcagcttt gtttcactct gctgtgttcc tccatatccc
     3061 tgagcctctg ttgtagccta accagaagcc agatgatagt gacttaaagg atagctgtta
     3121 tttagtccca tttgttactc cttcctttca tgtacatatt atattacagt gctttttata
     3181 ttagtccatg atagtttgta tgccctaaaa caaagtgaat aacctcattt tgtgtttcat
     3241 atgtccttta attgcccaga acaaaatctg tattactttt acttattatg gctatgtgta
     3301 taattatatg tctagttttc ttttttttaa cagttaactt gatattctat accacttgaa
     3361 tatttttaat tctggaaaat cagtttttcc tagtgctccc ttttccaact cttctcactc
     3421 cttcctccat tgtgtttatt acagggccca atgtaaaggc tgttgctact gctgtggaac
     3481 agatttaccc atttgtgttt gaaagcagga aagaaatttt agggattcca actactgcaa
     3541 gcgagaatct ttattttcag ggcgccgcca aattcaaaga aaccgctgct gctaaattcg
     3601 aacgccagca catggacagc ggaggtggag gttcgagcgg tccctcgggt tcgtcgagcc
     3661 tggaagttct gttccagggg cccctgtcgt cgagcggtcc ctcgggttcg atggtgagca
     3721 aaggcgagga gctgttcacc ggggtggtgc ccatcctggt cgagctggac ggcgacgtaa
     3781 acggccacaa gttcagcgtg tccggcgagg gcgagggcga tgccacctac ggcaagctga
     3841 ccctgaagtt catctgcacc accggcaagc tgcccgtgcc ctggcccacc ctcgtgacca
     3901 ccctgaccta cggcgtgcag tgcttcagcc gctaccccga ccacatgaag cagcacgact
     3961 tcttcaagtc cgccatgccc gaaggctacg tccaggagcg caccatcttc ttcaaggacg
     4021 acggcaacta caagacccgc gccgaggtga agttcgaggg cgacaccctg gtgaaccgca
     4081 tcgagctgaa gggcatcgac ttcaaggagg acggcaacat cctggggcac aagctggagt
     4141 acaactacaa cagccacaac gtctatatca tggccgacaa gcagaagaac ggcatcaagg
     4201 tgaacttcaa gatccgccac aacatcgagg acggcagcgt gcagctcgcc gaccactacc
     4261 agcagaacac ccccatcggc gacggccccg tgctgctgcc cgacaaccac tacctgagca
     4321 cccagtccgc cctgagcaaa gaccccaacg agaagcgcga tcacatggtc cttaaggagt
     4381 tcgtgaccgc cgccgggatc actctcggca tggacgagct gtacaagtaa tgatctagag
     4441 tcgagttaat taagaattcc gccccccccc ctctccctcc ccccccctaa cgttactggc
     4501 cgaagccgct tggaataagg ccggtgtgcg tttgtctata tgttattttc caccatattg
     4561 ccgtcttttg gcaatgtgag ggcccggaaa cctggccctg tcttcttgac gagcattcct
     4621 aggggtcttt cccctctcgc caaaggaatg cagggtctgt tgaatgtcgt gaaggaagca
     4681 gttcctctgg aagcttcttg aagacaaaca acgtctgtag cgaccctttg caggcagcgg
     4741 aaccccccac ctggcgacag gtgcctctgc ggccaaaagc cacgtgtata agatacacct
     4801 gcaaaggcgg cacaacccca gtgccacgtt gtgagttgga tagttgtgga aagagtcaaa
     4861 tggctctcct caagcgtatt caacaagggg ctgaaggatg cccagaaggt accccattgt
     4921 atgggatctg atctggggcc tcggtgcaca tgctttacat gtgtttagtc gaggttaaaa
     4981 aaacgtctag gccccccgaa ccacggggac gtggttttcc tttgaaaaac acgatgataa
     5041 tatggccaca acctgttaca ttgcacaaga taaaaatata tcatcacgaa cagtaaaact
     5101 gtctgcttac ataaacagta atacaagggg tgttatggga tcggccattg aacaagatgg
     5161 attgcacgca ggttctccgg ccgcttgggt ggagaggcta ttcggctatg actgggcaca
     5221 acagacaatc ggctgctctg atgccgccgt gttccggctg tcagcgcagg ggcgcccggt
     5281 tctttttgtc aagaccgacc tgtccggtgc cctgaatgaa ctgcaggacg aggcagcgcg
     5341 gctatcgtgg ctggccacga cgggcgttcc ttgcgcagct gtgctcgacg ttgtcactga
     5401 agcgggaagg gactggctgc tattgggcga agtgccgggg caggatctcc tgtcatctca
     5461 ccttgctcct gccgagaaag tatccatcat ggctgatgca atgcggcggc tgcatacgct
     5521 tgatccggct acctgcccat tcgaccacca agcgaaacat cgcatcgagc gagcacgtac
     5581 tcggatggaa gccggtcttg tcgatcagga tgatctggac gaagagcatc aggggctcgc
     5641 gccagccgaa ctgttcgcca ggctcaaggc gcgcatgccc gacggcgagg atctcgtcgt
     5701 gacccatggc gatgcctgct tgccgaatat catggtggaa aatggccgct tttctggatt
     5761 catcgactgt ggccggctgg gtgtggcgga ccgctatcag gacatagcgt tggctacccg
     5821 tgatattgct gaagagcttg gcggcgaatg ggctgaccgc ttcctcgtgc tttacggtat
     5881 cgccgctccc gattcgcagc gcatcgcctt ctatcgcctt cttgacgagt tcttctgatt
     5941 caccacttaa ttggttagaa tctctaactg agcacctttt aaacctgctg cacattggac
     6001 tcaaaaggaa aactggacca acaataattg aggaaataga ctcttttatt cattcacggc
     6061 tacagtgtaa gctccagtcc ctttggattt tattccaaac cttgctgtaa tataaaagga
     6121 agtttacaag acatgatatt gctgctttta caaaaggaca ttctatttat tttcgcagta
     6181 attctcatgt ccccataagc agagctgtca cagtgtgcac taccttagat tgttttattg
     6241 tcgtcattgt tatttttttc cattttgagc taatgtgttt tatttgtgaa tagtctttta
     6301 catttttgta tgctgaatat gggcaccaaa gaacctgtaa aagttatctt tttcaattga
     6361 atgtgcacaa ataaaagttt ggaaaagatc tctcttcatt ctataacttt tattccccat
     6421 tttctatttt aacaaaaatt gtattcatac ttcttttttt taaaatctat gcaagcttaa
     6481 gactctggct aaagtgtgtt ggcttctttt tgaagtgtat tttgtgtgtg tgtgtgtgtg
     6541 tgtatatata tatatatatg caccacatgt gtatagtatc ttttaatgct ctgttaccaa
     6601 ataacaaata ggaatttttt ttcttgcaga ttagaaataa aaacgtgtat ataaactcta
     6661 gggaaccaga ctagaagttt atagataaag gataatgttt tatgttgcta atttaatatg
     6721 atagaaaatg ttaaataact tgtaaaggtt aagaaattgt agttttaaga agagaaacct
     6781 cttacccact agatggaaat gagaaagaag ctgtgatgaa tggtgcc
//
